>Addgene plasmid #114248 | pMXLP_eFq | addgene full sequence | sequence record 225104 | Addgene NGS Result
CACTCTGTGACTTGGTCTCACAACGGAGTGAGACCGGCCTAGCAGGTGTGAGTTTGCAGCTGGCACGACA
GGTTTCCCGACTGGAAAGCGGGCAGTGAGCGCAACGCAATTAATGTGAGTTAGCTCACTCATTAGGCACC
CCAGGCTTTACACTTTATGCTTCCGGCTCGTATGTTGTGTGGAATTGTGAGCGGATAACAATTTCACACA
GGAAACAGCTATGACCATGATTACGCCAAGCTTGCATGCCTGCAGGTCGACTCTAGAGGATCCCCGGGTA
CCGAGCTCGAATTCACTGGCCGTCGTTTTACAACGTCGTGACTGGGAAAACCCTGGCGTTACCCAACTTA
ATCGCCTTGCAGCACATCCCCCTTTCGCCAGCTGGCGTAATAGCGAAGAGGCCCGCACCGATCGCCCTTC
CCAACAGTTGCGCAGCCTGAATGGCGAATGGCGCCTGATGCGGTATTTTCTCCTTACGCATCTGTGCGGT
ATTTCACACCGCATATGGTGCACTCTCAGTACAATCTGCTCTGATGCCGCATAGTTAAGCCAGCCCCGAC
ACCCGCCAACACCCGCTGACGCGCCCTGACGGGCTTGTCTGCTCCCGGCATCCGCTTACAGACAAGCTGT
GACAAGTACCACCTGGAACGCCAAAGGTCTCACGCTTGAGACCAAGTCACGAAGTGTGCGGCCGCCTTCG
TGCGCGGAACCCCTATTTGTTTATTTTTCTAAATACATTCAAATATGTATCCGCTCATGAGACAATAACC
TTGATAAATGCTTCAATAATATTGAAAAAGGAAGAGTATGAGTATTCAACATTTCCGTGTCGCCCTTATT
CCCTTTTTTGCGGCATTTTGCCTTCCTGTTTTTGCTCACCCAGAAACGCTGGTGAAAGTAAAAGATGCTG
AAGATCAGTTGGGTGCACGAGTGGGTTACATCGAACTGGATCTCAACAGCGGTAAGATCCTTGAGAGTTT
TCGCCCCGAAGAACGTTTTCCAATGATGAGCACTTTTAAAGTTCTGCTATGTGGCGCGGTATTATCCCGT
ATTGACGCCGGGCAAGAGCAACTCGGTCGCCGCATACACTATTCTCAGAATGACTTGGTTGAGTACTCAC
CAGTCACAGAAAAGCATCTTACGGATGGCATGACAGTAAGAGAATTATGCAGTGCTGCCATAACCATGAG
TGATAACACTGCGGCCAACTTACTTCTGACAACGATCGGAGGACCGAAGGAGCTAACCGCTTTTTTGCAC
AACATGGGGGATCATGTAACTCGCCTTGATCGTTGGGAACCGGAGCTGAATGAAGCCATACCAAACGACG
AGCGTGACACCACGATGCCTGTAGCAATGGCAACAACGTTGCGCAAACTATTAACTGGCGAACTACTTAC
TCTAGCTTCCCGGCAACAATTAATAGACTGGATGGAGGCGGATAAAGTTGCAGGACCACTTCTGCGCTCG
GCCCTTCCGGCTGGCTGGTTTATTGCTGATAAATCTGGAGCCGGTGAGCGTGGTTCTCGCGGTATCATTG
CAGCACTGGGGCCAGATGGTAAGCCCTCCCGTATCGTAGTTATCTACACGACGGGGAGTCAGGCAACTAT
GGATGAACGAAATAGACAGATCGCTGAGATAGGTGCCTCACTGATTAAGCATTGGTAAGAGCCTGTTTAA
TAAGATGATCTTCTTGAGATCGTTTTGGTCTGCGCGTAATCTCTTGCTCTGAAAACGAAAAAACCGCCTT
GCAGGGCGGTTTTTCGAAGGTTCTCTGAGCTACCAACTCTTTGAACCGAGGTAACTGGCTTGGAGGAGCG
CAGTCACCAAAACTTGTCCTTTCAGTTTAGCCTTAACCGGCGCATGACTTCAAGACTAACTCCTCTAAAT
CAATTACCAGTGGCTGCTGCCAGTGGTGCTTTTGCATGTCTTTCCGGGTTGGACTCAAGACGATAGTTAC
CGGATAAGGCGCAGCGGTCGGACTGAACGGGGGGTTCGTGCATACAGTCCAGCTTGGAGCGAACTGCCTA
CCCGGAACTGAGTGTCAGGCGTGGAATGAGACAAACGCGGCCATAACAGCGGAATGACACCGGTAAACCG
AAAGGCAGGAACAGGAGAGCGCACGAGGGAGCCGCCAGGGGGAAACGCCTGGTATCTTTATAGTCCTGTC
GGGTTTCGCCACCACTGATTTGAGCGTCAGATTTCGTGATGCTTGTCAGGGGGGCGGAGCCTATGGAAAA
ACGGCTTTGCCGCGGCCCTCTCACTTCCCTGTTAAGTATCTTCCTGGCATCTTCCAGGAAATCTCCGCCC
CGTTCGTAAGCCATTTCCGCTCGCCGCAGTCGAACGACCGAGCGTAGCGAGTCAGTGAGCGAGGAAGCGG
AATATATCCTGTATCACATATTCTGCTGACGCACCGGTGCAGCCTTTTTTCTCCTGCCACATGAAGCACT
TCACTGACACCCTCATCAGTGCCAACATAGTAAGCCAGTATACACTCCGCTAGCGCGCAAGCGGCCGCA
Features (pLannotate 1.2.2; 12 found; start..end, strand, type, name):
     55..98      +  CDS            lacI (fragment): lac repressor; lacI; The lac repressor binds to the lac operator to inhibit transcription in E. coli. This inhibition can be relieved by adding lactose or isopropyl-β-D-thiogalactopyranoside (IPTG).
    111..132     +  protein_bind   CAP binding site: CAP binding activates transcription in the presence of cAMP. E. coli catabolite activator protein
    147..177     +  promoter       lac promoter: promoter for the E. coli lac operon
    185..201     +  protein_bind   lac operator: The lac repressor binds to the lac operator to inhibit transcription in E. coli. This inhibition can be relieved by adding lactose or isopropyl-β-D-thiogalactopyranoside (IPTG). lac repressor encoded by lacI
    238..294     -  misc_feature   MCS: pUC18/19 multiple cloning site
    291..448     +  CDS            lacZα (fragment): LacZα fragment of β-galactosidase; lacZ fragment
    454..553     -  misc_feature   bom (fragment): basis of mobility region from pBR322
    703..807     +  promoter       AmpR promoter: bla
    808..1668    +  CDS            AmpR: β-lactamase; bla; confers resistance to ampicillin, carbenicillin, and related antibiotics
   1694..2239    +  rep_origin     p15A ori: Plasmids containing the medium-copy-number p15A origin of replication can be propagated in E. coli cells that contain a second plasmid with the ColE1 origin.
   2327..2382    +  rep_origin     RSF ori (fragment): Plasmids containing the RSF 1030 origin of replication can be propagated in E. coli cells that contain additional plasmids with compatible origins.
   2481..2502    -  misc_feature   bom (fragment): basis of mobility region from pBR322
