[The description below was written by a language model from this plasmid's Addgene catalogue record and pLannotate feature annotations shown in this document.]
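Description:
pMXLP_eFq is a small (about 2.5 kb) synthetic-biology cloning vector built on the pMXLP backbone and intended as a recipient plasmid for MetClo, a methylase-assisted hierarchical DNA assembly method that uses a single type IIS restriction enzyme, here BsaI. It is maintained in E. coli through a p15A origin of replication, which the record lists as low copy and which is compatible with ColE1-type plasmids. Selection is by ampicillin, through a β-lactamase gene driven by its own bla promoter. The annotation software also picked up short fragments resembling the RSF origin, the pBR322 bom region and lacI. These are partial matches and probably remnants of the source sequences rather than functional elements.

The insert is a LacZα cassette made up of a CAP binding site, the lac promoter and operator, a pUC18/19-type multiple cloning site and the lacZα coding fragment. In assembly vectors of this kind, the cassette typically serves as a replaceable screening marker. Type IIS digestion removes it, the assembled fragments are ligated in its place, and the loss of α-complementation allows correct clones to be told apart from uncut vector by blue/white screening.

The "e-q" designation refers to the adaptor sequence type flanking the cassette. This defines the overhangs that determine which fragments the vector can accept and how the resulting assembly can be passed on to the next round. The BsaI sites, the adaptor sequences and any methylase recognition sequences are not annotated in the feature table, and the record lists the cloning sites used to insert the cassette as unknown.
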