Addgene plasmid #114248: pMXLP_eFq
Purpose: POC12390, MetClo assembly vector with p15A replication origin and ampicillin resistance for BsaI-based MetClo, adaptor sequence type e-q
Depositing lab: Christopher A. O'Callaghan. Depositing organization: University of Oxford. Publication: MetClo: methylase-assisted hierarchical DNA assembly using a single type IIS restriction enzyme. Lin D, O'Callaghan CA. Nucleic Acids Res. 2018 Jul 9. pii: 5050631. doi: 10.1093/nar/gky596. PubMed 29986052.
Backbone
  Vector backbone: pMXLP
  Vector type: Synthetic Biology
Growth in bacteria
  Bacterial resistance: Ampicillin, 100 μg/mL
  Growth temperature: 37°C
  Growth strain: DH5alpha
  Copy number: Low Copy
Gene/Insert
  Gene/Insert name: LacZalpha
  Species: Synthetic
  Cloning method: Restriction Enzyme; 5′ cloning site unknown (unknown if destroyed)
Terms and licenses: Academic/Nonprofit Terms; Industry Terms: Not Available to Industry
How to cite: pMXLP_eFq was a gift from Christopher A. O'Callaghan (Addgene plasmid # 114248 ; http://n2t.net/addgene:114248 ; RRID:Addgene_114248)
